>Addgene plasmid #180773 | ZFD_TRAC-NC-Right-G1397-C | addgene full sequence | sequence record 356290 | Addgene NGS Result
GACGGATCGGGAGATCTCCCGATCCCCTATGGTGCACTCTCAGTACAATCTGCTCTGATGCCGCATAGTT
AAGCCAGTATCTGCTCCCTGCTTGTGTGTTGGAGGTCGCTGAGTAGTGCGCGAGCAAAATTTAAGCTACA
ACAAGGCAAGGCTTGACCGACAATTGCATGAAGAATCTGCTTAGGGTTAGGCGTTTTGCGCTGCTTCGCG
ATGTACGGGCCAGATATACGCGTTGACATTGATTATTGACTAGTTATTAATAGTAATCAATTACGGGGTC
ATTAGTTCATAGCCCATATATGGAGTTCCGCGTTACATAACTTACGGTAAATGGCCCGCCTGGCTGACCG
CCCAACGACCCCCGCCCATTGACGTCAATAATGACGTATGTTCCCATAGTAACGCCAATAGGGACTTTCC
ATTGACGTCAATGGGTGGAGTATTTACGGTAAACTGCCCACTTGGCAGTACATCAAGTGTATCATATGCC
AAGTACGCCCCCTATTGACGTCAATGACGGTAAATGGCCCGCCTGGCATTATGCCCAGTACATGACCTTA
TGGGACTTTCCTACTTGGCAGTACATCTACGTATTAGTCATCGCTATTACCATGGTGATGCGGTTTTGGC
AGTACATCAATGGGCGTGGATAGCGGTTTGACTCACGGGGATTTCCAAGTCTCCACCCCATTGACGTCAA
TGGGAGTTTGTTTTGGCACCAAAATCAACGGGACTTTCCAAAATGTCGTAACAACTCCGCCCCATTGACG
CAAATGGGCGGTAGGCGTGTACGGTGGGAGGTCTATATAAGCAGAGCTCTCTGGCTAACTAGAGAACCCA
CTGCTTACTGGCTTATCGAAATTAATACGACTCACTATAGGGAGACCCAAGCTTGCCACCATGGCCCCCA
AGAAGAAGAGGAAGGTCGGCATTCATGGGGTACCCGCCGCTATGGCTGAGAGGCCCTTCCAGTGTCGAAT
CTGCATGCGTAACTTCAGTCGCTCCGACCACCTGTCCACCCACATCCGCACCCACACCGGCGAGAAGCCT
TTTGCCTGTGACATTTGTGGGAGGAAATTTGCCGACCGCTCCCACCTGGCCCGCCATACCAAGATACACA
CGGGCAGCCAAAAGCCCTTCCAGTGTCGAATCTGCATGCGTAAGTTTGCCCTGAAGCAGCACCTGAACGA
GCATACCAAGATACACACGGGCGAGAAGCCCTTCCAGTGTCGAATCTGCATGCGTAACTTCAGTCAGTCC
GGCAACCTGGCCCGCCACATCCGCACCCACACCGGCGAGAAGCCTTTTGCCTGTGACATTTGTGGGAGGA
AATTTGCCCACAACTCCTCCCTGAAGGACCATACCAAGATACACCTGCGGTCTGGCACACCCCACGAAGT
GGGAGTCTACACCCTGAGCGGCACCCCTCACGAGGTGGGCGTGTACACCCTGGCCATACCTGTGAAGCGG
GGAGCAACAGGGGAGACAAAGGTGTTCACAGGCAACTCTAACAGTCCAAAGAGCCCCACCAAAGGCGGGT
GTTCCGGTGGTTCAACAAATCTGTCTGACATCATAGAAAAAGAGACCGGCAAACAACTGGTGATACAAGA
AAGTATTCTGATGTTGCCTGAGGAAGTTGAAGAGGTAATAGGCAACAAGCCTGAAAGCGATATACTGGTA
CATACCGCATACGATGAGTCAACTGACGAAAACGTGATGCTCTTGACATCCGATGCCCCTGAATACAAGC
CCTGGGCACTTGTAATCCAAGATAGTAATGGGGAGAACAAAATCAAAATGTTGTAATAGCTCGAGCATGC
ATCTAGAGGGCCCTATTCTATAGTGTCACCTAAATGCTAGAGCTCGCTGATCAGCCTCGACTGTGCCTTC
TAGTTGCCAGCCATCTGTTGTTTGCCCCTCCCCCGTGCCTTCCTTGACCCTGGAAGGTGCCACTCCCACT
GTCCTTTCCTAATAAAATGAGGAAATTGCATCGCATTGTCTGAGTAGGTGTCATTCTATTCTGGGGGGTG
GGGTGGGGCAGGACAGCAAGGGGGAGGATTGGGAAGACAATAGCAGGCATGCTGGGGATGCGGTGGGCTC
TATGGCTTCTGAGGCGGAAAGAACCAGCTGGGGCTCTAGGGGGTATCCCC
[124 nt withheld, positions 2151-2274]
C
[91 nt withheld, positions 2276-2366]
A
[49 nt withheld, positions 2368-2416]
CCTTTGACGTTGGAGTCCACGTTCTTT
[37 nt withheld, positions 2444-2480]
ACCCTATCTCGGTCTATTCTTTTGATTTATAAGGGATTTTGCCGATTTCGGCCTATTGGTTAAAAAATGA
GCTGATTTAACAAAAATTTAACGCGAATTAATTCTGTGGAATGTGTGTCAGTTAGGGTGTGGAAAGTCCC
CAGGCTCCCCAGCAGGCAGAAGTATGCAAAGCATGCATCTCAATTAGTCAGCAACCAGGTGTGGAAAGTC
CCCAGGCTCCCCAGCAGGCAGAAGTATGCAAAGCATGCATCTCAATTAGTCAGCAACCATAGTCCCGCCC
CTAACTCCGCCCATCCCGCCCCTAACTCCGCCCAGTTCCGCCCATTCTCCGCCCCATGGCTGACTAATTT
TTTTTATTTATGCAGAGGCCGAGGCCGCCTCTGCCTCTGAGCTATTCCAGAAGTAGTGAGGAGGCTTTTT
TGGAGGCCTAGGCTTTTGCAAAAAGCTCCCGGCCGGGAGCTTGTATATCCATTTTCGGATCTGATCAAGA
GACAGGATGAGGATCGTTTCGCATGATTGAACAAGATGGATTGCACGCAGGTTCTCCGGCCGCTTGGGTG
GAGAGGCTATTCGGCTATGACTGGGCACAACAGACAATCGGCTGCTCTGATGCCGCCGTGTTCCGGCTGT
CAGCGCAGGGGCGCCCGGTTCTTTTTGTCAAGACCGACCTGTCCGGTGCCCTGAATGAACTGCAGGACGA
GGCAGCGCGGCTATCGTGGCTGGCCACGACGGGCGTTCCTTGCGCAGCTGTGCTCGACGTTGTCACTGAA
GCGGGAAGGGACTGGCTGCTATTGGGCGAAGTGCCGGGGCAGGATCTCCTGTCATCTCACCTTGCTCCTG
CCGAGAAAGTATCCATCATGGCTGATGCAATGCGGCGGCTGCATACGCTTGATCCGGCTACCTGCCCATT
CGACCACCAAGCGAAACATCGCATCGAGCGAGCACGTACTCGGATGGAAGCCGGTCTTGTCGATCAGGAT
GATCTGGACGAAGAGCATCAGGGGCTCGCGCCAGCCGAACTGTTCGCCAGGCTCAAGGCGCGCATGCCCG
ACGGCGAGGATCTCGTCGTGACCCATGGCGATGCCTGCTTGCCGAATATCATGGTGGAAAATGGCCGCTT
TTCTGGATTCATCGACTGTGGCCGGCTGGGTGTGGCGGACCGCTATCAGGACATAGCGTTGGCTACCCGT
GATATTGCTGAAGAGCTTGGCGGCGAATGGGCTGACCGCTTCCTCGTGCTTTACGGTATCGCCGCTCCCG
ATTCGCAGCGCATCGCCTTCTATCGCCTTCTTGACGAGTTCTTCTGAGCGGGACTCTGGGGTTCGAAATG
ACCGACCAAGCGACGCCCAACCTGCCATCACGAGATTTCGATTCCACCGCCGCCTTCTATGAAAGGTTGG
GCTTCGGAATCGTTTTCCGGGACGCCGGCTGGATGATCCTCCAGCGCGGGGATCTCATGCTGGAGTTCTT
CGCCCACCCCAACTTGTTTATTGCAGCTTATAATGGTTACAAATAAAGCAATAGCATCACAAATTTCACA
AATAAAGCATTTTTTTCACTGCATTCTAGTTGTGGTTTGTCCAAACTCATCAATGTATCTTATCATGTCT
GTATACCGTCGACCTCTAGCTAGAGCTTGGCGTAATCATGGTCATAGCTGTTTCCTGTGTGAAATTGTTA
TCCGCTCACAATTCCACACAACATACGAGCCGGAAGCATAAAGTGTAAAGCCTGGGGTGCCTAATGAGTG
AGCTAACTCACATTAATTGCGTTGCGCTCACTGCCCGCTTTCCAGTCGGGAAACCTGTCGTGCCAGCTGC
ATTAATGAATCGGCCAACGCGCGGGGAGAGGCGGTTTGCGTATTGGGCGCTCTTCCGCTTCCTCGCTCAC
TGACTCGCTGCGCTCGGTCGTTCGGCTGCGGCGAGCGGTATCAGCTCACTCAAAGGCGGTAATACGGTTA
TCCACAGAATCAGGGGATAACGCAGGAAAGAACATGTGAGCAAAAGGCCAGCAAAAGGCCAGGAACCGTA
AAAAGGCCGCGTTGCTGGCGTTTTTCCATAGGCTCCGCCCCCCTGACGAGCATCACAAAAATCGACGCTC
AAGTCAGAGGTGGCGAAACCCGACAGGACTATAAAGATACCAGGCGTTTCCCCCTGGAAGCTCCCTCGTG
CGCTCTCCTGTTCCGACCCTGCCGCTTACCGGATACCTGTCCGCCTTTCTCCCTTCGGGAAGCGTGGCGC
TTTCTCATAGCTCACGCTGTAGGTATCTCAGTTCGGTGTAGGTCGTTCGCTCCAAGCTGGGCTGTGTGCA
CGAACCCCCCGTTCAGCCCGACCGCTGCGCCTTATCCGGTAACTATCGTCTTGAGTCCAACCCGGTAAGA
CACGACTTATCGCCACTGGCAGCAGCCACTGGTAACAGGATTAGCAGAGCGAGGTATGTAGGCGGTGCTA
CAGAGTTCTTGAAGTGGTGGCCTAACTACGGCTACACTAGAAGAACAGTATTTGGTATCTGCGCTCTGCT
GAAGCCAGTTACCTTCGGAAAAAGAGTTGGTAGCTCTTGATCCGGCAAACAAACCACCGCTGGTAGCGGT
GGTTTTTTTGTTTGCAAGCAGCAGATTACGCGCAGAAAAAAAGGATCTCAAGAAGATCCTTTGATCTTTT
CTACGGGGTCTGACGCTCAGTGGAACGAAAACTCACGTTAAGGGATTTTGGTCATGAGATTATCAAAAAG
GATCTTCACCTAGATCCTTTTAAATTAAAAATGAAGTTTTAAATCAATCTAAAGTATATATGAGTAAACT
TGGTCTGACAGTTACCAATGCTTAATCAGTGAGGCACCTATCTCAGCGATCTGTCTATTTCGTTCATCCA
TAGTTGCCTGACTCCCCGTCGTGTAGATAACTACGATACGGGAGGGCTTACCATCTGGCCCCAGTGCTGC
AATGATACCGCGAGACCCACGCTCACCGGCTCCAGATTTATCAGCAATAAACCAGCCAGCCGGAAGGGCC
GAGCGCAGAAGTGGTCCTGCAACTTTATCCGCCTCCATCCAGTCTATTAATTGTTGCCGGGAAGCTAGAG
TAAGTAGTTCGCCAGTTAATAGTTTGCGCAACGTTGTTGCCATTGCTACAGGCATCGTGGTGTCACGCTC
GTCGTTTGGTATGGCTTCATTCAGCTCCGGTTCCCAACGATCAAGGCGAGTTACATGATCCCCCATGTTG
TGCAAAAAAGCGGTTAGCTCCTTCGGTCCTCCGATCGTTGTCAGAAGTAAGTTGGCCGCAGTGTTATCAC
TCATGGTTATGGCAGCACTGCATAATTCTCTTACTGTCATGCCATCCGTAAGATGCTTTTCTGTGACTGG
TGAGTACTCAACCAAGTCATTCTGAGAATAGTGTATGCGGCGACCGAGTTGCTCTTGCCCGGCGTCAATA
CGGGATAATACCGCGCCACATAGCAGAACTTTAAAAGTGCTCATCATTGGAAAACGTTCTTCGGGGCGAA
AACTCTCAAGGATCTTACCGCTGTTGAGATCCAGTTCGATGTAACCCACTCGTGCACCCAACTGATCTTC
AGCATCTTTTACTTTCACCAGCGTTTCTGGGTGAGCAAAAACAGGAAGGCAAAATGCCGCAAAAAAGGGA
ATAAGGGCGACACGGAAATGTTGAATACTCATACTCTTCCTTTTTCAATATTATTGAAGCATTTATCAGG
GTTATTGTCTCATGAGCGGATACATATTTGAATGTATTTAGAAAAATAAACAAATAGGGGTTCCGCGCAC
ATTTCCCCGAAAAGTGCCACCTGACGTC
Features (pLannotate 1.2.2; 23 found; start..end, strand, type, name):
     28..80      -  misc_feature   bom (fragment): basis of mobility region from pBR322
    235..614     +  enhancer       CMV enhancer: human cytomegalovirus immediate early enhancer
    615..818     +  promoter       CMV promoter: human cytomegalovirus (CMV) immediate early promoter
    814..847     +  LTR            5' LTR (truncated) (fragment): truncated 5' long terminal repeat (LTR) from HIV-1
    863..881     +  promoter       T7 promoter: promoter for bacteriophage T7 RNA polymerase
   1127..1163    +  CDS            ZFHD1 (DNA binding domain) (fragment): composite human DNA-binding domain composed of domains from the transcription factors Zif268 and Oct-1 (Pomerantz et al., 1995)
   1204..1255    +  CDS            ZFHD1 (DNA binding domain) (fragment): composite human DNA-binding domain composed of domains from the transcription factors Zif268 and Oct-1 (Pomerantz et al., 1995)
   1555..1803    +  CDS            UGI: UNGI_BPPB2 - Experimental evidence at protein level: Swiss-Prot protein existence level 1. This protein binds specifically and reversibly to the host uracil-DNA glycosylase, preventing removal of uracil residues from PBS2 DNA by the host uracil-excision repair system. From Bacillus phage PBS2 (Bacteriophage PBS2).
   1837..1855    -  promoter       SP6 promoter: promoter for bacteriophage SP6 RNA polymerase
   1881..2105    +  polyA_signal   bGH poly(A) signal: bovine growth hormone polyadenylation signal
   2109..2130    +  promoter       SV40 promoter (fragment): SV40 enhancer and early promoter
   2151..2579    +  rep_origin     f1 ori (sequence partly withheld): f1 bacteriophage origin of replication; arrow indicates direction of (+) strand synthesis
   2593..2922    +  promoter       SV40 promoter: SV40 enhancer and early promoter
   2993..3784    +  CDS            neo: KKA2_KLEPN - Also known as kan, nptII. Experimental evidence at protein level: Swiss-Prot protein existence level 1. Resistance to kanamycin, neomycin, paromomycin, ribostamycin, butirosin and gentamicin B. From Klebsiella pneumoniae.
   3808..3966    +  CDS            ble (fragment): BLE_KLEPN - Experimental evidence at protein level: Swiss-Prot protein existence level 1. Binding protein with a strong affinity to the bleomycin family of antibiotics. Binds to CL990; an antimitotic-antibiotic compound. From Klebsiella pneumoniae.
   3961..4082    +  polyA_signal   SV40 poly(A) signal: SV40 polyadenylation signal
   4155..4171    -  protein_bind   lac operator: The lac repressor binds to the lac operator to inhibit transcription in E. coli. This inhibition can be relieved by adding lactose or isopropyl-β-D-thiogalactopyranoside (IPTG). lac repressor encoded by lacI
   4179..4209    -  promoter       lac promoter: promoter for the E. coli lac operon
   4224..4245    -  protein_bind   CAP binding site: CAP binding activates transcription in the presence of cAMP. E. coli catabolite activator protein
   4258..4350    -  CDS            lacI (fragment): lac repressor; lacI; The lac repressor binds to the lac operator to inhibit transcription in E. coli. This inhibition can be relieved by adding lactose or isopropyl-β-D-thiogalactopyranoside (IPTG).
   4533..5121    -  rep_origin     ori: high-copy-number ColE1/pMB1/pBR322/pUC origin of replication
   5292..6152    -  CDS            AmpR: β-lactamase; bla; confers resistance to ampicillin, carbenicillin, and related antibiotics
   6153..6257    -  promoter       AmpR promoter: bla
