[The description below was written by a language model from this plasmid's Addgene catalogue record and pLannotate feature annotations shown in this document.]
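Description:
ZFD_TRAC-NC-Right-G1397-C is a 6.3 kb mammalian expression plasmid built on the p3s backbone that encodes one half of a zinc finger deaminase (ZFD) pair directed at the human TRAC locus. It is propagated in E. coli as a high-copy plasmid through a ColE1/pUC-type origin and selected with ampicillin via the β-lactamase gene. The backbone also carries an f1 phage origin and an SV40 promoter-driven neomycin/kanamycin phosphotransferase cassette with an SV40 polyadenylation signal, which could in principle allow G418 selection in mammalian cells. Small annotated fragments (ble, lacI, HIV-1 LTR, bom) appear to be backbone remnants or short similarity matches rather than functional elements.

The roughly 900 bp synthetic insert sits downstream of the CMV immediate-early enhancer and promoter and is terminated by the bovine growth hormone polyadenylation signal, with flanking T7 and SP6 promoters. The feature table picks up short matches to Zif268-type zinc finger sequence, consistent with a custom zinc finger array, followed by the uracil glycosylase inhibitor (UGI) from phage PBS2. The DddAtox portion is not annotated by the automated tool, but the catalogue entry states that the construct expresses a DddAtox half, and the name indicates the C-terminal fragment of the split at G1397. DddAtox is a double-stranded-DNA cytidine deaminase that is split into inactive halves. When left and right ZFD partners bind adjacent sites, the halves reassemble and deaminate cytosines in the spacer, while UGI blocks uracil excision to favour C-to-T conversion. The plasmid is therefore meant to be co-transfected with its matching left-hand partner for base editing at TRAC in human cells; the record does not state any localisation signals or tags.
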