Addgene plasmid #180773: ZFD_TRAC-NC-Right-G1397-C
Purpose: Expresses ZFD_TRAC-NC-Right-G1397-C(DddAtox half) in mammalian cells
Depositing lab: Jin-Soo Kim. Depositing organization: Institute for Basic Science. Publication: Nuclear and mitochondrial DNA editing in human cells with zinc finger deaminases. Lim K, Cho SI, Kim JS. Nat Commun. 2022 Jan 18;13(1):366. doi: 10.1038/s41467-022-27962-0. PubMed 35042880.
Backbone
  Vector backbone: p3s
  Backbone size w/o insert (bp): 5388
  Total vector size (bp): 6288
  Vector type: Mammalian Expression
Growth in bacteria
  Bacterial resistance: Ampicillin, 100 μg/mL
  Growth temperature: 37°C
  Growth strain: DH5alpha
  Copy number: High Copy
Gene/Insert
  Gene/Insert name: ZFD for TRAC mutation
  Species: Synthetic
  Insert size (bp): 900
  Promoter: pCMV
  Cloning method: Gibson Cloning
  Sequencing primers: 5′ CGCAAATGGGCGGTAGGCGTG; 3′ TAGAAGGCACAGTCGAGG
Terms and licenses: Academic/Nonprofit Terms; Industry Terms: Not Available to Industry
How to cite: ZFD_TRAC-NC-Right-G1397-C was a gift from Jin-Soo Kim (Addgene plasmid # 180773 ; http://n2t.net/addgene:180773 ; RRID:Addgene_180773)
